>Addgene plasmid #233624 | psiCHECK2-7xUGUGUG | addgene full sequence | sequence record 464746 | Addgene NGS Result
AGATCTGCGCAGCACCATGGCCTGAAATAACCTCTGAAAGAGGAACTTGGTTAGGTACCTTCTGAGGCGG
AAAGAACCAGCTGTGGAATGTGTGTCAGTTAGGGTGTGGAAAGTCCCCAGGCTCCCCAGCAGGCAGAAGT
ATGCAAAGCATGCATCTCAATTAGTCAGCAACCAGGTGTGGAAAGTCCCCAGGCTCCCCAGCAGGCAGAA
GTATGCAAAGCATGCATCTCAATTAGTCAGCAACCATAGTCCCGCCCCTAACTCCGCCCATCCCGCCCCT
AACTCCGCCCAGTTCCGCCCATTCTCCGCCCCATGGCTGACTAATTTTTTTTATTTATGCAGAGGCCGAG
GCCGCCTCGGCCTCTGAGCTATTCCAGAAGTAGTGAGGAGGCTTTTTTGGAGGCCTAGGCTTTTGCAAAA
AGCTTGATTCTTCTGACACAACAGTCTCGAACTTAAGCTGCAGAAGTTGGTCGTGAGGCACTGGGCAGGT
AAGTATCAAGGTTACAAGACAGGTTTAAGGAGACCAATAGAAACTGGGCTTGTCGAGACAGAGAAGACTC
TTGCGTTTCTGATAGGCACCTATTGGTCTTACTGACATCCACTTTGCCTTTCTCTCCACAGGTGTCCACT
CCCAGTTCAATTACAGCTCTTAAGGCTAGAGTACTTAATACGACTCACTATAGGGAATGTGTGCAACAAT
GTGTGCAACAATGTGTGCAACAATGTGTGCAACAATGTGTGCAACAATGTGTGCAACAATGTGTGCACCA
TGGCTTCCAAGGTGTACGACCCCGAGCAACGCAAACGCATGATCACTGGGCCTCAGTGGTGGGCTCGCTG
CAAGCAAATGAACGTGCTGGACTCCTTCATCAACTACTATGATTCCGAGAAGCACGCCGAGAACGCCGTG
ATTTTTCTGCATGGTAACGCTGCCTCCAGCTACCTGTGGAGGCACGTCGTGCCTCACATCGAGCCCGTGG
CTAGATGCATCATCCCTGATCTGATCGGAATGGGTAAGTCCGGCAAGAGCGGGAATGGCTCATATCGCCT
CCTGGATCACTACAAGTACCTCACCGCTTGGTTCGAGCTGCTGAACCTTCCAAAGAAAATCATCTTTGTG
GGCCACGACTGGGGGGCTTGTCTGGCCTTTCACTACTCCTACGAGCACCAAGACAAGATCAAGGCCATCG
TCCATGCTGAGAGTGTCGTGGACGTGATCGAGTCCTGGGACGAGTGGCCTGACATCGAGGAGGATATCGC
CCTGATCAAGAGCGAAGAGGGCGAGAAAATGGTGCTTGAGAATAACTTCTTCGTCGAGACCATGCTCCCA
AGCAAGATCATGCGGAAACTGGAGCCTGAGGAGTTCGCTGCCTACCTGGAGCCATTCAAGGAGAAGGGCG
AGGTTAGACGGCCTACCCTCTCCTGGCCTCGCGAGATCCCTCTCGTTAAGGGAGGCAAGCCCGACGTCGT
CCAGATTGTCCGCAACTACAACGCCTACCTTCGGGCCAGCGACGATCTGCCTAAGATGTTCATCGAGTCC
GACCCTGGGTTCTTTTCCAACGCTATTGTCGAGGGAGCTAAGAAGTTCCCTAACACCGAGTTCGTGAAGG
TGAAGGGCCTCCACTTCAGCCAGGAGGACGCTCCAGATGAAATGGGTAAGTACATCAAGAGCTTCGTGGA
GCGCGTGCTGAAGAACGAGCAGTAATTCTAGGCGATCGCTCGAGCCCGGGAATTCGTTTAAACCTAGAGC
GGCCGCTGGCCGCAATAAAATATCTTTATTTTCATTACATCTGTGTGTTGGTTTTTTGTGTGAGGATCTA
AATGAGTCTTCGGACCTCGCGGGGGCCGCTTAAGCGGTGGTTAGGGTTTGTCTGACGCGGGGGGAGGGGG
AAGGAACGAAACACTCTCATTCGGAGGCGGCTCGGGGTTTGGTCTTGGTGGCCACGGGCACGCAGAAGAG
CGCCGCGATCCTCTTAAGCACCCCCCCGCCCTCCGTGGAGGCGGGGGTTTGGTCGGCGGGTGGTAACTGG
CGGGCCGCTGACTCGGGCGGGTCGCGCGCCCCAGAGTGTGACCTTTTCGGTCTGCTCGCAGACCCCCGGG
CGGCGCCGCCGCGGCGGCGACGGGCTCGCTGGGTCCTAGGCTCCATGGGGACCGTATACGTGGACAGGCT
CTGGAGCATCCGCACGACTGCGGTGATATTACCGGAGACCTTCTGCGGGACGAGCCGGGTCACGCGGCTG
ACGCGGAGCGTCCGTTGGGCGACAAACACCAGGACGGGGCACAGGTACACTATCTTGTCACCCGGAGGCG
CGAGGGACTGCAGGAGCTTCAGGGAGTGGCGCAGCTGCTTCATCCCCGTGGCCCGTTGCTCGCGTTTGCT
GGCGGTGTCCCCGGAAGAAATATATTTGCATGTCTTTAGTTCTATGATGACACAAACCCCGCCCAGCGTC
TTGTCATTGGCGAATTCGAACACGCAGATGCAGTCGGGGCGGCGCGGTCCCAGGTCCACTTCGCATATTA
AGGTGACGCGTGTGGCCTCGAACACCGAGCGACCCTGCAGCGACCCGCTTAAAAGCTTGGCATTCCGGTA
CTGTTGGTAAAGCCACCATGGCCGATGCTAAGAACATTAAGAAGGGCCCTGCTCCCTTCTACCCTCTGGA
GGATGGCACCGCTGGCGAGCAGCTGCACAAGGCCATGAAGAGGTATGCCCTGGTGCCTGGCACCATTGCC
TTCACCGATGCCCACATTGAGGTGGACATCACCTATGCCGAGTACTTCGAGATGTCTGTGCGCCTGGCCG
AGGCCATGAAGAGGTACGGCCTGAACACCAACCACCGCATCGTGGTGTGCTCTGAGAACTCTCTGCAGTT
CTTCATGCCAGTGCTGGGCGCCCTGTTCATCGGAGTGGCCGTGGCCCCTGCTAACGACATTTACAACGAG
CGCGAGCTGCTGAACAGCATGGGCATTTCTCAGCCTACCGTGGTGTTCGTGTCTAAGAAGGGCCTGCAGA
AGATCCTGAACGTGCAGAAGAAGCTGCCTATCATCCAGAAGATCATCATCATGGACTCTAAGACCGACTA
CCAGGGCTTCCAGAGCATGTACACATTCGTGACATCTCATCTGCCTCCTGGCTTCAACGAGTACGACTTC
GTGCCAGAGTCTTTCGACAGGGACAAAACCATTGCCCTGATCATGAACAGCTCTGGGTCTACCGGCCTGC
CTAAGGGCGTGGCCCTGCCTCATCGCACCGCCTGTGTGCGCTTCTCTCACGCCCGCGACCCTATTTTCGG
CAACCAGATCATCCCCGACACCGCTATTCTGAGCGTGGTGCCATTCCACCACGGCTTCGGCATGTTCACC
ACCCTGGGCTACCTGATTTGCGGCTTTCGGGTGGTGCTGATGTACCGCTTCGAGGAGGAGCTGTTCCTGC
GCAGCCTGCAAGACTACAAAATTCAGTCTGCCCTGCTGGTGCCAACCCTGTTCAGCTTCTTCGCTAAGAG
CACCCTGATCGACAAGTACGACCTGTCTAACCTGCACGAGATTGCCTCTGGCGGCGCCCCACTGTCTAAG
GAGGTGGGCGAAGCCGTGGCCAAGCGCTTTCATCTGCCAGGCATCCGCCAGGGCTACGGCCTGACCGAGA
CAACCAGCGCCATTCTGATTACCCCAGAGGGCGACGACAAGCCTGGCGCCGTGGGCAAGGTGGTGCCATT
CTTCGAGGCCAAGGTGGTGGACCTGGACACCGGCAAGACCCTGGGAGTGAACCAGCGCGGCGAGCTGTGT
GTGCGCGGCCCTATGATTATGTCCGGCTACGTGAATAACCCTGAGGCCACAAACGCCCTGATCGACAAGG
ACGGCTGGCTGCACTCTGGCGACATTGCCTACTGGGACGAGGACGAGCACTTCTTCATCGTGGACCGCCT
GAAGTCTCTGATCAAGTACAAGGGCTACCAGGTGGCCCCAGCCGAGCTGGAGTCTATCCTGCTGCAGCAC
CCTAACATTTTCGACGCCGGAGTGGCCGGCCTGCCCGACGACGATGCCGGCGAGCTGCCTGCCGCCGTCG
TCGTGCTGGAACACGGCAAGACCATGACCGAGAAGGAGATCGTGGACTATGTGGCCAGCCAGGTGACAAC
CGCCAAGAAGCTGCGCGGCGGAGTGGTGTTCGTGGACGAGGTGCCCAAGGGCCTGACCGGCAAGCTGGAC
GCCCGCAAGATCCGCGAGATCCTGATCAAGGCTAAGAAAGGCGGCAAGATCGCCGTGTAATAATTCTAGA
GTCGGGGCGGCCGGCCGCTTCGAGCAGACATGATAAGATACATTGATGAGTTTGGACAAACCACAACTAG
AATGCAGTGAAAAAAATGCTTTATTTGTGAAATTTGTGATGCTATTGCTTTATTTGTAACCATTATAAGC
TGCAATAAACAAGTTAACAACAACAATTGCATTCATTTTATGTTTCAGGTTCAGGGGGAGGTGTGGGAGG
TTTTTTAAAGCAAGTAAAACCTCTACAAATGTGGTAAAATCGATAAGGATCCAGGTGGCACTTTTCGGGG
AAATGTGCGCGGAACCCCTATTTGTTTATTTTTCTAAATACATTCAAATATGTATCCGCTCATGAGACAA
TAACCCTGATAAATGCTTCAATAATATTGAAAAAGGAAGAGTATGAGTATTCAACATTTCCGTGTCGCCC
TTATTCCCTTTTTTGCGGCATTTTGCCTTCCTGTTTTTGCTCACCCAGAAACGCTGGTGAAAGTAAAAGA
TGCTGAAGATCAGTTGGGTGCACGAGTGGGTTACATCGAACTGGATCTCAACAGCGGTAAGATCCTTGAG
AGTTTTCGCCCCGAAGAACGTTTTCCAATGATGAGCACTTTTAAAGTTCTGCTATGTGGCGCGGTATTAT
CCCGTATTGACGCCGGGCAAGAGCAACTCGGTCGCCGCATACACTATTCTCAGAATGACTTGGTTGAGTA
CTCACCAGTCACAGAAAAGCATCTTACGGATGGCATGACAGTAAGAGAATTATGCAGTGCTGCCATAACC
ATGAGTGATAACACTGCGGCCAACTTACTTCTGACAACGATCGGAGGACCGAAGGAGCTAACCGCTTTTT
TGCACAACATGGGGGATCATGTAACTCGCCTTGATCGTTGGGAACCGGAGCTGAATGAAGCCATACCAAA
CGACGAGCGTGACACCACGATGCCTGTAGCAATGGCAACAACGTTGCGCAAACTATTAACTGGCGAACTA
CTTACTCTAGCTTCCCGGCAACAATTAATAGACTGGATGGAGGCGGATAAAGTTGCAGGACCACTTCTGC
GCTCGGCCCTTCCGGCTGGCTGGTTTATTGCTGATAAATCTGGAGCCGGTGAGCGTGGGTCTCGCGGTAT
CATTGCAGCACTGGGGCCAGATGGTAAGCCCTCCCGTATCGTAGTTATCTACACGACGGGGAGTCAGGCA
ACTATGGATGAACGAAATAGACAGATCGCTGAGATAGGTGCCTCACTGATTAAGCATTGGTAACTGTCAG
ACCAAGTTTACTCATATATACTTTAGATTGATTTAAAACTTCATTTTTAATTTAAAAGGATCTAGGTGAA
GATCCTTTTTGATAATCTCATGACCAAAATCCCTTAACGTGAGTTTTCGTTCCACTGAGCGTCAGACCCC
GTAGAAAAGATCAAAGGATCTTCTTGAGATCCTTTTTTTCTGCGCGTAATCTGCTGCTTGCAAACAAAAA
AACCACCGCTACCAGCGGTGGTTTGTTTGCCGGATCAAGAGCTACCAACTCTTTTTCCGAAGGTAACTGG
CTTCAGCAGAGCGCAGATACCAAATACTGTTCTTCTAGTGTAGCCGTAGTTAGGCCACCACTTCAAGAAC
TCTGTAGCACCGCCTACATACCTCGCTCTGCTAATCCTGTTACCAGTGGCTGCTGCCAGTGGCGATAAGT
CGTGTCTTACCGGGTTGGACTCAAGACGATAGTTACCGGATAAGGCGCAGCGGTCGGGCTGAACGGGGGG
TTCGTGCACACAGCCCAGCTTGGAGCGAACGACCTACACCGAACTGAGATACCTACAGCGTGAGCTATGA
GAAAGCGCCACGCTTCCCGAAGGGAGAAAGGCGGACAGGTATCCGGTAAGCGGCAGGGTCGGAACAGGAG
AGCGCACGAGGGAGCTTCCAGGGGGAAACGCCTGGTATCTTTATAGTCCTGTCGGGTTTCGCCACCTCTG
ACTTGAGCGTCGATTTTTGTGATGCTCGTCAGGGGGGCGGAGCCTATGGAAAAACGCCAGCAACGCGGCC
TTTTTACGGTTCCTGGCCTTTTGCTGGCCTTTTGCTCACATGGCTCGAC
Features (pLannotate 1.2.2; 12 found; start..end, strand, type, name):
     62..419     +  promoter       SV40 promoter: SV40 enhancer and early promoter
    489..621     +  intron         chimeric intron: chimera between introns from human β-globin and immunoglobulin heavy chain genes
    666..684     +  promoter       T7 promoter: promoter for bacteriophage T7 RNA polymerase
    770..1705    +  CDS            hRluc: Renilla luciferase human codon-optimized
   1764..1812    +  polyA_signal   poly(A) signal: synthetic polyadenylation signal
   1821..2572    +  promoter       HSV TK promoter: herpes simplex virus thymidine kinase promoter
   2608..4260    +  CDS            luciferase: firefly luciferase; luc+; enhanced luc+ version of the luciferase gene AAS38485.1 42718124.0
   4304..4425    -  polyA_signal   SV40 poly(A) signal: SV40 polyadenylation signal
   4448..4516    -  CDS            large T antigen (fragment): large T antigen from SV40 (simian virus 40)
   4558..4662    +  promoter       AmpR promoter: bla
   4663..5523    +  CDS            AmpR: β-lactamase; bla; confers resistance to ampicillin, carbenicillin, and related antibiotics
   5694..6282    +  rep_origin     ori: high-copy-number ColE1/pMB1/pBR322/pUC origin of replication
