[The description below was written by a language model from this plasmid's Addgene catalogue record and pLannotate feature annotations shown in this document.]
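Description:
psiCHECK2-7xUGUGUG is a dual-luciferase reporter plasmid built on the psiCHECK2 backbone for expression in mammalian cells. It is propagated in E. coli as a high-copy plasmid through a ColE1/pUC-type origin and is selected with ampicillin via the β-lactamase gene under its own bla promoter.

The plasmid carries two independent reporter cassettes. In the first, the SV40 enhancer/early promoter, followed by a chimeric β-globin/immunoglobulin intron that promotes efficient mRNA processing, drives human codon-optimized Renilla luciferase (hRluc), terminated by a synthetic poly(A) signal. A T7 promoter sits just upstream of the hRluc coding sequence, so the reporter mRNA can also be made by in vitro transcription. In the second cassette, the HSV thymidine kinase promoter drives firefly luciferase (luc+) with an SV40 poly(A) signal, providing an internal control for normalizing the Renilla signal.

The synthetic insert, introduced by Gibson cloning, consists of seven repeats of the UGUGUG motif. It is not annotated in the feature table and the record does not state its position. An unannotated gap of roughly 85 nt between the T7 promoter and the hRluc start would be consistent with placement in the 5′ UTR of the Renilla transcript, but this is an inference.

The stated purpose is expression of a reporter gene bearing these motifs. The associated work concerns RNA sequence-selective translation repression by a compound that anchors eIF4A and DDX3 to GNG motifs. This suggests the construct is used to test how a defined motif in the reporter mRNA affects translation relative to the firefly control.
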