Addgene plasmid #233624: psiCHECK2-7xUGUGUG
Purpose: Expression of reporter gene with 7xUGUGUG motifs
Depositing lab: Shintaro Iwasaki. Depositing organization: RIKEN Pioneering Research Institute, Wako. Publication: DMDA-PatA mediates RNA sequence-selective translation repression by anchoring eIF4A and DDX3 to GNG motifs. Saito H, Handa Y, Chen M, Schneider-Poetsch T, Shichino Y, Takahashi M, Romo D, Yoshida M, Furstner A, Ito T, Fukuzawa K, Iwasaki S. Nat Commun. 2024 Sep 2;15(1):7418. doi: 10.1038/s41467-024-51635-9. PubMed 39223140.
Backbone
  Vector backbone: psiCHECK2
  Vector type: Luciferase
Growth in bacteria
  Bacterial resistance: Ampicillin, 100 μg/mL
  Growth temperature: 37°C
  Growth strain: DH5alpha
  Copy number: High Copy
Gene/Insert
  Gene/Insert name: 7xUGUGUG
  Species: Synthetic
  Cloning method: Gibson Cloning
Terms and licenses: Academic/Nonprofit Terms; Industry Terms: Not Available to Industry
How to cite: psiCHECK2-7xUGUGUG was a gift from Shintaro Iwasaki (Addgene plasmid # 233624 ; http://n2t.net/addgene:233624 ; RRID:Addgene_233624)
